LOCUS       Exported 7770 bp ds-DNA circular SYN 12-MAY-2021
DEFINITION  Expresses Cre-recombinase, a barcoded HDR template to introduce a
            G12C mutation into the endogenous Kras locus, and a Kras-targeting
            sgRNA to enhance HDR. .
ACCESSION   .
VERSION     .
KEYWORDS    AAV-KrasG12C/sgKras/Cre
SOURCE      synthetic DNA construct
  ORGANISM  synthetic DNA construct
REFERENCE   1 (bases 1 to 7770)
  AUTHORS   Winters IP, Chiou SH, Paulk NK, McFarland CD, Lalgudi PV, Ma RK,
  TITLE     Multiplexed in vivo homology-directed repair and tumor barcoding
            enables parallel quantification of Kras variant oncogenicity
  JOURNAL   Nature Communications 8: 2053 (2017)
REFERENCE   2 (bases 1 to 7770)
  AUTHORS   .
  TITLE     Direct Submission
  JOURNAL   Exported May 12, 2021 from SnapGene Server 1.1.58
            http://www.snapgene.com
FEATURES             Location/Qualifiers
     source          1..7770
                     /organism="synthetic DNA construct"
                     /mol_type="other DNA"
     repeat_region   1..130
                     /label=AAV2 ITR (alternate)
                     /note="Functional equivalent of wild-type AAV2 ITR"
     regulatory      192..201
                     /regulatory_class="other"
                     /note="vertebrate consensus sequence for strong initiation
                     of translation (Kozak, 1987)"
     promoter        2226..2466
                     /label=U6 promoter
                     /note="RNA polymerase III promoter for human U6 snRNA"
     primer_bind     2226..2246
                     /label=hU6-F
                     /note="Human U6 promoter, forward primer"
     primer_bind     2397..2416
                     /label=LKO.1 5'
                     /note="Human U6 promoter, forward primer"
     misc_RNA        2495..2570
                     /label=gRNA scaffold
                     /note="guide RNA scaffold for the Streptococcus pyogenes
                     CRISPR/Cas9 system"
     primer_bind     complement(2658..2681)
                     /label=MSCV-rev
                     /note="Murine stem cell virus, reverse primer"
     primer_bind     3055..3074
                     /label=mPGK-F
                     /note="Mouse PGK promoter, forward primer"
     CDS             3126..3146
                     /codon_start=1
                     /product="nuclear localization signal of SV40 (simian virus
                     40) large T antigen"
                     /label=SV40 NLS
                     /translation="PKKKRKV"
     CDS             3147..4175
                     /codon_start=1
                     /product="site-specific recombinase"
                     /label=Cre
                     /note="Cre is a site-specific recombinase from
                     bacteriophage P1. Recombination occurs at loxP sequences."
                     /translation="SNLLTVHQNLPALPVDATSDEVRKNLMDMFRDRQAFSEHTWKMLL
                     SVCRSWAAWCKLNNRKWFPAEPEDVRDYLLYLQARGLAVKTIQQHLGQLNMLHRRSGLP
                     RPSDSNAVSLVMRRIRKENVDAGERAKQALAFERTDFDQVRSLMENSDRCQDIRNLAFL
                     GIAYNTLLRIAEIARIRVKDISRTDGGRMLIHIGRTKTLVSTAGVEKALSLGVTKLVER
                     WISVSGVADDPNNYLFCRVRKNGVAAPSATSQLSTRALEGIFEATHRLIYGAKDDSGQR
                     YLAWSGHSARVGAARDMARAGVSIPEIMQAGGWTNVNIVMNYIRNLDSETGAMVRLLED
                     GD"
     repeat_region   4476..4616
                     /label=AAV2 ITR
                     /note="inverted terminal repeat of adeno-associated virus
                     serotype 2"
     repeat_region   4476..4605
                     /label=AAV2 ITR
     primer_bind     complement(4655..4672)
                     /label=M13 Forward
                     /note="In lacZ gene. Also called M13-F20 or M13 (-21)
                     Forward"
     primer_bind     complement(4655..4671)
                     /label=M13 fwd
                     /note="common sequencing primer, one of multiple similar
                     variants"
     primer_bind     complement(4664..4686)
                     /label=M13/pUC Forward
                     /note="In lacZ gene"
     rep_origin      4884..5339
                     /direction=RIGHT
                     /label=f1 ori
                     /note="f1 bacteriophage origin of replication; arrow
                     indicates direction of (+) strand synthesis"
     primer_bind     complement(4971..4990)
                     /label=F1ori-R
                     /note="F1 origin, reverse primer"
     primer_bind     5181..5202
                     /label=F1ori-F
                     /note="F1 origin, forward primer"
     primer_bind     complement(5356..5375)
                     /label=pRS-marker
                     /note="pRS vectors, use to sequence yeast selectable
                     marker"
     primer_bind     5475..5497
                     /label=pGEX 3'
                     /note="pGEX vectors, reverse primer"
     primer_bind     complement(5535..5553)
                     /label=pBRforEco
                     /note="pBR322 vectors, upsteam of EcoRI site, forward
                     primer"
     promoter        5621..5725
                     /gene="bla"
                     /label=AmpR promoter
     CDS             5726..6586
                     /codon_start=1
                     /gene="bla"
                     /product="beta-lactamase"
                     /label=AmpR
                     /note="confers resistance to ampicillin, carbenicillin, and
                     related antibiotics"
                     /translation="MSIQHFRVALIPFFAAFCLPVFAHPETLVKVKDAEDQLGARVGYI
                     ELDLNSGKILESFRPEERFPMMSTFKVLLCGAVLSRIDAGQEQLGRRIHYSQNDLVEYS
                     PVTEKHLTDGMTVRELCSAAITMSDNTAANLLLTTIGGPKELTAFLHNMGDHVTRLDRW
                     EPELNEAIPNDERDTTMPVAMATTLRKLLTGELLTLASRQQLIDWMEADKVAGPLLRSA
                     LPAGWFIADKSGAGERGSRGIIAALGPDGKPSRIVVIYTTGSQATMDERNRQIAEIGAS
                     LIKYW"
     primer_bind     complement(5944..5963)
                     /label=Amp-R
                     /note="Ampicillin resistance gene, reverse primer"
     rep_origin      6757..7345
                     /direction=RIGHT
                     /label=ori
                     /note="high-copy-number ColE1/pMB1/pBR322/pUC origin of
                     replication"
     primer_bind     7246..7265
                     /label=pBR322ori-F
                     /note="pBR322 origin, forward primer"
     primer_bind     7499..7516
                     /label=L4440
                     /note="L4440 vector, forward primer"
     protein_bind    7633..7654
                     /label=CAP binding site
                     /bound_moiety="E. coli catabolite activator protein"
                     /note="CAP binding activates transcription in the presence
                     of cAMP."
     promoter        7669..7699
                     /label=lac promoter
                     /note="promoter for the E. coli lac operon"
     protein_bind    7707..7723
                     /label=lac operator
                     /bound_moiety="lac repressor encoded by lacI"
                     /note="The lac repressor binds to the lac operator to
                     inhibit transcription in E. coli. This inhibition can be
                     relieved by adding lactose or
                     isopropyl-beta-D-thiogalactopyranoside (IPTG)."
     primer_bind     7712..7734
                     /label=M13/pUC Reverse
                     /note="In lacZ gene"
     primer_bind     7731..7747
                     /label=M13 rev
                     /note="common sequencing primer, one of multiple similar
                     variants"
     primer_bind     7731..7747
                     /label=M13 Reverse
                     /note="In lacZ gene. Also called M13-rev"
ORIGIN
        1 cctgcaggca gctgcgcgct cgctcgctca ctgaggccgc ccgggcgtcg ggcgaccttt
       61 ggtcgcccgg cctcagtgag cgagcgagcg cgcagagagg gagtggccaa ctccatcact
      121 aggggttcct ggaggggtgg agtcgtgacg taaagatctg atatcatcga tcgcgatgca
      181 ttaattaagc ggccgccatg gcagttcttt tgtatccatt tgtctcttta tctgcaataa
      241 tatatgttct acaagggaaa ggagataaag tgtatatatt aattttattt caaaaatgtt
      301 tggaaaagca gactaggaaa caacagtgtt gtattcaggg ctgttaactg tatacagtgc
      361 cagcacttag tgcacctgtt gggagtgcag tgtattataa gcaaggcaga agtcacagag
      421 gttactgaga aactctttta tgttctttac attttttttc ttgccaaaaa tagtctttat
      481 ctctgaattt cattcaattt tatttccttg tacagaggta ctgtttttag tactcaaagg
      541 attatatgtt aaaattgatc tgatcctata ccaaatattt aaacccattt cccacagata
      601 gtttatagat taaaatgcca tcaaatatta tctttatttg cttcattgcc taaatatgtc
      661 tttccccagc acagtgcagt tttgacacca gcttcggctt cctattttgt tgccctttat
      721 tgcagaactg ctctgatggc tttaaaacag ttctctgcag ttgttggctc caacacagat
      781 gttcttaggc tacctaactt ctaactttta atatccagtc aacaaagaat accgcaaggg
      841 taggtgttgg gatagctgtc gacaagctca tgcgggtgtg tccacagggt atagcgtact
      901 atgcagaata tttgtactga gtgaagtcat gatacattcc tttgagagcc attagctgct
      961 acaaaacagt aatctggctg tttagatcaa caagctaaat gatagaagat gaaagtactg
     1021 gtttccatgt atttttatta agtgttgatg agaaagttgt aagtgactta caggttactc
     1081 tgtacatctg tagtcactga attcggaata tcttagagtt ttacacacct aggtgagtgt
     1141 taaaatattg ataaagtttt tgataatctt gtgtgagaca tgttctaatt tagttgtatt
     1201 ttattatttt tattgtaagg cctgctgaaa atgactgagt ataaactagt agtcgttgga
     1261 gcttgtggcg tcggaaagtc ggccctaaca atacagctaa ttcagaatca ctttgtggat
     1321 gagtatgacc ctacgataga ggtaacgctg ctctacagtc tgcgtacgct tgtaaaggac
     1381 ggcagccagc cgctttgaaa aagatatcat ttttatattt attagaaaat tatattgaaa
     1441 gttatttcag ttatatgtga tgtcctttag ttccaaggct ttaaactggg tgttagggaa
     1501 ccataggtgc aagaaagtcc acttctcatg agagctcacc acagagaaag aaagtccact
     1561 tctcatgaga gcttaccaca gagagtaagg tccaagatgc catccgtgct ttgtatttgc
     1621 attttgataa ataaatttca tgattttgtg agagttaaga atatagcttt gcctttgatc
     1681 tattcctgaa aggtttgttg ttgttttatg ggtttgttgt tattgtgttg ttgtttggtg
     1741 tcttttaggc agggtcttac tatgcagccc tgaccggcct agaactcaac tatgtagacc
     1801 agactagctc tgaattctca gagatccatc tacctgcctc tgctgcccag atgctgcgat
     1861 taaagatgta caccaccatg tacagtgaaa gttactcttt tgaaaacact ttattgttat
     1921 agattacttg gaatgttgat gtgatgagaa aatttgatta tactaggaaa atagaatcac
     1981 ttgatggttg agcttttttt ttaagactta tttattttat gtaagtgagt acactgcttc
     2041 tctcttcaga cacaccagaa gagggcatca gatcccatta agatggctgt gagccaccat
     2101 gtggttgctg ggaattgaac tcaggacctc tggaaaggca gtcagtgctc tttttttgtt
     2161 taaagattta tttattttta tgaatacagt gtcactgtct tcatacacac aagagctcga
     2221 gctgtgaggg cctatttccc atgattcctt catatttgca tatacgatac aaggctgtta
     2281 gagagataat tggaattaat ttgactgtaa acacaaagat attagtacaa aatacgtgac
     2341 gtagaaagta ataatttctt gggtagtttg cagttttaaa attatgtttt aaaatggact
     2401 atcatatgct taccgtaact tgaaagtatt tcgatttctt ggctttatat atcttgtgga
     2461 aaggaccaaa caccgactga gtataaactt gtgggtttta gagctagaaa tagcaagtta
     2521 aaataaggct agtccgttat caacttgaaa aagtggcacc gagtcggtgc ttttttgttt
     2581 ggcgcgccta tggcttaatt aacatggcgg ccgcattcta ccgggtaggg gaggcgcttt
     2641 tcccaaggca gtctggagca tgcgctttag cagccccgct gggcacttgg cgctacacaa
     2701 gtggcctctg gcctcgcaca cattccacat ccaccggtag gcgccaaccg gctccgttct
     2761 ttggtggccc cttcgcgcca ccttctactc ctcccctagt caggaagttc ccccccgccc
     2821 cgcagctcgc gtcgtgcagg acgtgacaaa tggaagtagc acgtctcact agtctcgtgc
     2881 agatggacag caccgctgag caatggaagc gggtaggcct ttggggcagc ggccaatagc
     2941 agctttgctc cttcgctttc tgggctcaga ggctgggaag gggtgggtcc gggggcgggc
     3001 tcaggggcgg gctcaggggc ggggcgggcg cccgaaggtc ctccggaggc ccggcattct
     3061 gcacgcttca aaagcgcacg tctgccgcgc tgttctcctc ttcctcatct ccgggacccg
     3121 ggatgcccaa gaagaagagg aaggtgtcca atttactgac cgtacaccaa aatttgcctg
     3181 cattaccggt cgatgcaacg agtgatgagg ttcgcaagaa cctgatggac atgttcaggg
     3241 atcgccaggc gttttctgag catacctgga aaatgcttct gtccgtttgc cggtcgtggg
     3301 cggcatggtg caagttgaat aaccggaaat ggtttcccgc agaacctgaa gatgttcgcg
     3361 attatcttct atatcttcag gcgcgcggtc tggcagtaaa aactatccag caacatttgg
     3421 gccagctaaa catgcttcat cgtcggtccg ggctgccacg accaagtgac agcaatgctg
     3481 tttcactggt tatgcggcgg atccgaaaag aaaacgttga tgccggtgaa cgtgcaaaac
     3541 aggctctagc gttcgaacgc actgatttcg accaggttcg ttcactcatg gaaaatagcg
     3601 atcgctgcca ggatatacgt aatctggcat ttctggggat tgcttataac accctgttac
     3661 gtatagccga aattgccagg atcagggtta aagatatctc acgtactgac ggtgggagaa
     3721 tgttaatcca tattggcaga acgaaaacgc tggttagcac cgcaggtgta gagaaggcac
     3781 ttagcctggg ggtaactaaa ctggtcgagc gatggatttc cgtctctggt gtagctgatg
     3841 atccgaataa ctacctgttt tgccgggtca gaaaaaatgg tgttgccgcg ccatctgcca
     3901 ccagccagct atcaactcgc gccctggaag ggatttttga agcaactcat cgattgattt
     3961 acggcgctaa ggatgactct ggtcagagat acctggcctg gtctggacac agtgcccgtg
     4021 tcggagccgc gcgagatatg gcccgcgctg gagtttcaat accggagatc atgcaagctg
     4081 gtggctggac caatgtaaat attgtcatga actatatccg taacctggat agtgaaacag
     4141 gggcaatggt gcgcctgctg gaagatggcg attagccatg tttaagggtt cctctagtgt
     4201 acacgcgttg tgccttctag ttgccagcca tctgttgttt gcccctcccc cgtgccttcc
     4261 ttgaccctgg aaggtgccac tcccactgtc ctttcctaat aaaatgagga aattgcatcg
     4321 cattgtctga gtaggtgtca ttctattctg gggggtgggg tggggcagga cagcaagggg
     4381 gaggattggg aagacaatag caggcatgct ggggaacgcg tgatatcaga tctgttacgt
     4441 agataagtag catggcgggt taatcattaa ctacaaggaa cccctagtga tggagttggc
     4501 cactccctct ctgcgcgctc gctcgctcac tgaggccggg cgaccaaagg tcgcccgacg
     4561 cccgggcttt gcccgggcgg cctcagtgag cgagcgagcg cgcagctgcc tgcaggtcga
     4621 ctctagagga tccccgggta ccgagctcga attcactggc cgtcgtttta caacgtcgtg
     4681 actgggaaaa ccctggcgtt acccaactta atcgccttgc agcacatccc cctttcgcca
     4741 gctggcgtaa tagcgaagag gcccgcaccg atcgcccttc ccaacagttg cgcagcctga
     4801 atggcgaatg gcgcctgatg cggtattttc tccttacgca tctgtgcggt atttcacacc
     4861 gcatannnnn nnnnnnnnnn nnnnnnnnnn nnnnnnnnnn nnnnnnnnnn nnnnnnnnnn
     4921 nnnnnnnnnn nnnnnnnnnn nnnnnnnnnn nnnnnnnnnn tnnnnnnnnn nnnnnnnnnn
     4981 nnnnnnnnnn nnnnnnnnnn nnnnnnncnn nnnnnnnnnn nnnnnnnnnn nnnnnnnnnn
     5041 nnnnnnnnnn nnnnnnnnnn nnnnnnnnnn nnnnnnnnnn nnnnnnnnnn nnnnnnnnnn
     5101 nnnnnnnnnn nnnnnnnnnn nnnnnnnnnn nnnnnnnnnn nnnnnnnnnc ctttgacgtt
     5161 ggagtccacg ttctttaata gtggactctt gttccaaact ggaacaacac tcaactctat
     5221 ctcgggctat tcttttgatt tataagggat tttgccgatt tcggtctatt ggttaaaaaa
     5281 tgagctgatt taacaaaaat ttaacgcgaa ttttaacaaa atattaacgt ttacaatttt
     5341 atggtgcact ctcagtacaa tctgctctga tgccgcatag ttaagccagc cccgacaccc
     5401 gccaacaccc gctgacgcgc cctgacgggc ttgtctgctc ccggcatccg cttacagaca
     5461 agctgtgacc gtctccggga gctgcatgtg tcagaggttt tcaccgtcat caccgaaacg
     5521 cgcgagacga aagggcctcg tgatacgcct atttttatag gttaatgtca tgataataat
     5581 ggtttcttag acgtcaggtg gcacttttcg gggaaatgtg cgcggaaccc ctatttgttt
     5641 atttttctaa atacattcaa atatgtatcc gctcatgaga caataaccct gataaatgct
     5701 tcaataatat tgaaaaagga agagtatgag tattcaacat ttccgtgtcg cccttattcc
     5761 cttttttgcg gcattttgcc ttcctgtttt tgctcaccca gaaacgctgg tgaaagtaaa
     5821 agatgctgaa gatcagttgg gtgcacgagt gggttacatc gaactggatc tcaacagcgg
     5881 taagatcctt gagagttttc gccccgaaga acgttttcca atgatgagca cttttaaagt
     5941 tctgctatgt ggcgcggtat tatcccgtat tgacgccggg caagagcaac tcggtcgccg
     6001 catacactat tctcagaatg acttggttga gtactcacca gtcacagaaa agcatcttac
     6061 ggatggcatg acagtaagag aattatgcag tgctgccata accatgagtg ataacactgc
     6121 ggccaactta cttctgacaa cgatcggagg accgaaggag ctaaccgctt ttttgcacaa
     6181 catgggggat catgtaactc gccttgatcg ttgggaaccg gagctgaatg aagccatacc
     6241 aaacgacgag cgtgacacca cgatgcctgt agcaatggca acaacgttgc gcaaactatt
     6301 aactggcgaa ctacttactc tagcttcccg gcaacaatta atagactgga tggaggcgga
     6361 taaagttgca ggaccacttc tgcgctcggc ccttccggct ggctggttta ttgctgataa
     6421 atctggagcc ggtgagcgtg ggtctcgcgg tatcattgca gcactggggc cagatggtaa
     6481 gccctcccgt atcgtagtta tctacacgac ggggagtcag gcaactatgg atgaacgaaa
     6541 tagacagatc gctgagatag gtgcctcact gattaagtat tggtaactgt cagaccaagt
     6601 ttactcatat atactttaga ttgatttaaa acttcatttt taatttaaaa ggatctaggt
     6661 gaagatcctt tttgataatc tcatgaccaa aatcccttaa cgtgagtttt cgttccactg
     6721 agcgtcagac cccgtagaaa agatcaaagg atcttcttga gatccttttt ttctgcgcgt
     6781 aatctgctgc ttgcaaacaa aaaaaccacc gctaccagcg gtggtttgtt tgccggatca
     6841 agagctacca actctttttc cgaaggtaac tggcttcagc agagcgcaga taccaaatac
     6901 tgttcttcta gtgtagccgt agttaggcca ccacttcaag aactctgtag caccgcctac
     6961 atacctcgct ctgctaatcc tgttaccagt ggctgctgcc agtggcgata agtcgtgtct
     7021 taccgggttg gactcaagac gatagttacc ggataaggcg cagcggtcgg gctgaacggg
     7081 gggttcgtgc acacagccca gcttggagcg aacgacctac accgaactga gatacctaca
     7141 gcgtgagcta tgagaaagcg ccacgcttcc cgaagggaga aaggcggaca ggtatccggt
     7201 aagcggcagg gtcggaacag gagagcgcac gagggagctt ccagggggaa acgcctggta
     7261 tctttatagt cctgtcgggt ttcgccacct ctgacttgag cgtcgatttt tgtgatgctc
     7321 gtcagggggg cggagcctat ggaaaaacgc cagcaacgcg gcctttttac ggttcctggc
     7381 cttttgctgg ccttttgctc acatgttctt tcctgcgtta tcccctgatt ctgtggataa
     7441 ccgtattacc gcctttgagt gagctgatac cgctcgccgc agccgaacga ccgagcgcag
     7501 cgagtcagtg agcgaggaag cggaagagcg cccaatacgc aaaccgcctc tccccgcgcg
     7561 ttggccgatt cattaatgca gctggcacga caggtttccc gactggaaag cgggcagtga
     7621 gcgcaacgca attaatgtga gttagctcac tcattaggca ccccaggctt tacactttat
     7681 gcttccggct cgtatgttgt gtggaattgt gagcggataa caatttcaca caggaaacag
     7741 ctatgaccat gattacgcca agcttgcatg
//
