[The description below was written by a language model from this plasmid's Addgene catalogue record and the feature table of its GenBank file.]
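Description:
AAV-KrasG12C/sgKras/Cre is a 7.77 kb AAV transfer plasmid built on the 388-MCS AAV backbone for mammalian, in vivo delivery of three components in a single viral genome. It is propagated in E. coli from a high-copy ColE1/pUC-type origin under ampicillin selection (beta-lactamase). The backbone also carries an f1 origin and lac promoter/operator remnants. Two AAV2 inverted terminal repeats flank roughly 4.6 kb of payload and provide the signals for replication and packaging into AAV particles.

Between the ITRs, the first element is a mouse Kras genomic fragment of about 2 kb that serves as a homology-directed repair template. It is not annotated in the feature table, but the unannotated region between the left ITR and the U6 promoter matches its expected position. The catalogue entry describes it as carrying the G12C codon change and silent changes that disrupt the sgRNA target and PAM so that the repaired allele is not recut. It also holds a wobble-position barcode that marks the edited allele, and engineered AvrII and BsiWI sites used for cloning. Downstream, a human U6 promoter drives a Kras-targeting guide fused to the S. pyogenes Cas9 gRNA scaffold, which cuts the endogenous locus to stimulate HDR. No Cas9 is encoded, so the nuclease must come from the host. The third element is Cre recombinase with an SV40 NLS. No promoter for it is annotated, although an mPGK primer site just upstream suggests a mouse PGK promoter.

The construct is used to introduce oncogenic Kras G12C at the native locus while Cre recombines floxed alleles in the same cells. This supports barcoded, quantitative comparison of the oncogenicity of Kras variants in mouse tumour models.
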