Addgene plasmid #99850: AAV-KrasG12C/sgKras/Cre
Purpose: Expresses Cre-recombinase, a barcoded HDR template to introduce a G12C mutation into the endogenous Kras locus, and a Kras-targeting sgRNA to enhance HDR.
Depositing lab: Monte Winslow. Depositing organization: Stanford University. Publication: Multiplexed in vivo homology-directed repair and tumor barcoding enables parallel quantification of Kras variant oncogenicity. Winters IP, Chiou SH, Paulk NK, McFarland CD, Lalgudi PV, Ma RK, Lisowski L, Connolly AJ, Petrov DA, Kay MA, Winslow MM. Nat Commun. 2017 Dec 12;8(1):2053. doi: 10.1038/s41467-017-01519-y. PubMed 29233960.
Backbone
  Vector backbone: 388-MCS AAV
  Backbone size w/o insert (bp): 5958
  Vector type: Mammalian Expression, AAV, Cre/Lox
Growth in bacteria
  Bacterial resistance: Ampicillin, 100 μg/mL
  Growth temperature: 37°C
  Growth strain: NEB Stable
  Copy number: High Copy
Gene/Insert
  Gene/Insert name: Kras
  gRNA/shRNA sequence: GACTGAGTATAAACTTGTGG
  Species: M. musculus (mouse)
  Insert size (bp): 2014
  Mutation: AvrII site (CAAAGG>CCTAGG), PAM/sgRNA mutations (GACTGAGTATAAACTTGTGGTGG>GACTGAGTATAAACTAGTAGTCG), G12C mutation (GGT>TGT), Barcode = (AGGCAAGAGCGCCTTGACGATA>CGGAAAGTCGGCCCTAACAATA), BsiWI site (CGTGCG>CGTACG)
  Entrez Gene: Kras (a.k.a. K-Ras, K-Ras 2, K-ras, Ki-ras, Kras-2, Kras2, c-K-ras, c-Ki-ras, p21B, ras)
  Cloning method: Restriction Enzyme; 5′ cloning site NcoI, AvrII (not destroyed); 3′ cloning site BsiWI, XhoI (not destroyed)
Terms and licenses: Academic/Nonprofit Terms; Industry Terms: Not Available to Industry
How to cite: AAV-KrasG12C/sgKras/Cre was a gift from Monte Winslow (Addgene plasmid # 99850 ; http://n2t.net/addgene:99850 ; RRID:Addgene_99850)
